Addgene plasmid #236789: MCUb-mVenus-pLJM
Purpose: MCUB tagged with mVenus for FRET / MW change for stoichiometry
Depositing lab: Dipayan Chaudhuri. Depositing organization: University of Utah. Publication: Mechanism of MCUB-Dependent Inhibition of Mitochondrial Calcium Uptake. Rai NK, Eberhardt DR, Balynas AM, MacEwen MJS, Bratt AR, Sancak Y, Chaudhuri D. J Cell Physiol. 2025 Apr;240(4):e70033. doi: 10.1002/jcp.70033. PubMed 40227803.
Backbone
  Vector backbone: pLJM
  Backbone size w/o insert (bp): 7328
  Vector type: Mammalian Expression, Lentiviral
  Selectable markers: Puromycin
Growth in bacteria
  Bacterial resistance: Ampicillin, 100 μg/mL
  Growth temperature: Room Temperature
  Growth strain: NEB Stable
  Copy number: High Copy
Gene/Insert
  Gene/Insert name: MCUB
  Species: H. sapiens (human)
  Insert size (bp): 1767
  Entrez Gene: MCUB (a.k.a. CCDC109B)
  Promoter: CMV
  Tag / fusion protein: mVenus (C terminal on insert)
  Cloning method: Gibson Cloning
Terms and licenses: Academic/Nonprofit Terms; Industry Terms: Not Available to Industry
Depositor comments: Please visit https://doi.org/10.1101/2024.11.25.625228 for bioRxiv preprint.
How to cite: MCUb-mVenus-pLJM was a gift from Dipayan Chaudhuri (Addgene plasmid # 236789 ; http://n2t.net/addgene:236789 ; RRID:Addgene_236789)
