[The description below was written by a language model from this plasmid's Addgene catalogue record and pLannotate feature annotations shown in this document.]
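Description:
MCUb-mVenus-pLJM is a lentiviral mammalian expression plasmid built on the pLJM backbone, carrying human MCUB (also known as CCDC109B), the paralog of the mitochondrial calcium uniporter subunit MCU, fused at its C terminus to the yellow fluorescent protein mVenus. The full sequence record is about 9.1 kb. In bacteria the plasmid is maintained through a high-copy ColE1/pUC-type origin and selected with ampicillin via the β-lactamase gene. An f1 origin and remnants of lac and phage-promoter cloning sequences are also present in the backbone.

The transfer cassette follows a third-generation, self-inactivating design. An RSV promoter drives a truncated HIV-1 5' LTR, followed by the Ψ packaging signal with a gag fragment and the Rev response element, and the cassette ends in a ΔU3 3' LTR with an SV40 polyadenylation signal downstream. Together these elements allow genomic RNA to be packaged when helper functions are supplied in trans, while disabling LTR promoter activity after integration. Within the provirus, a CMV enhancer/promoter drives the MCUB coding sequence, which is joined through a short linker derived from a multiple cloning site to monomeric (A206K) mVenus. A cPPT/CTS element lies after the fusion, followed by a human PGK promoter driving puromycin N-acetyltransferase for selection of transduced or transfected cells. A residual U6 promoter fragment upstream of the CMV enhancer appears to be a backbone remnant.

According to the record, the fusion serves as a FRET partner and as a mass tag that shifts MCUB's molecular weight for stoichiometry analysis. It was deposited with a study of how MCUB inhibits mitochondrial calcium uptake.
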