Features (pLannotate 1.2.2; 30 found; start..end, strand, type, name):
    131..334     +  promoter       CMV promoter: human cytomegalovirus (CMV) immediate early promoter
    364..1371    +  CDS            MCUB: MCUB_HUMAN - Also known as CCDC109B From Homo sapiens (Human).
   1396..1416    +  misc_feature   MCS (fragment): multiple cloning site
   1417..2130    +  CDS            mVenus: Venus YFP with monomerizing A206K mutation (Nagai et al., 2002; Kremers et al., 2006) mammalian codon-optimized
   2178..2295    +  misc_feature   cPPT/CTS: central polypurine tract and central termination sequence of HIV-1
   2344..2854    +  promoter       hPGK promoter: human phosphoglycerate kinase 1 promoter
   2876..3475    +  CDS            PuroR: puromycin N-acetyltransferase; pac from Streptomyces alboniger; confers resistance to puromycin
   3518..3601    +  CDS            nef (fragment): NEF_HV1Z2 - Experimental evidence at protein level: Swiss-Prot protein existence level 1. Extracellular Nef protein targets CD4(+) T-lymphocytes for apoptosis by interacting with CXCR4 surface receptors. From Human immunodeficiency virus type 1 group M subtype D (isolate Z2/CDC-Z34) (HIV-1).
   3603..3836    +  LTR            3' LTR (ΔU3): self-inactivating 3' long terminal repeat (LTR) from HIV-1
   3908..4029    +  polyA_signal   SV40 poly(A) signal: SV40 polyadenylation signal
   4069..4204    +  rep_origin     SV40 ori: SV40 origin of replication
   4225..4243    -  promoter       T7 promoter: promoter for bacteriophage T7 RNA polymerase
   4251..4406    +  CDS            lacZα (fragment): LacZα fragment of β-galactosidase; lacZ fragment
   4411..4839    +  rep_origin     f1 ori (sequence partly withheld): f1 bacteriophage origin of replication; arrow indicates direction of (+) strand synthesis
   4892..4996    +  promoter       AmpR promoter: bla
   4997..5857    +  CDS            AmpR: β-lactamase; bla; confers resistance to ampicillin, carbenicillin, and related antibiotics
   6028..6616    +  rep_origin     ori: high-copy-number ColE1/pMB1/pBR322/pUC origin of replication
   6799..6891    +  CDS            lacI (fragment): lac repressor; lacI; The lac repressor binds to the lac operator to inhibit transcription in E. coli. This inhibition can be relieved by adding lactose or isopropyl-β-D-thiogalactopyranoside (IPTG).
   6904..6925    +  protein_bind   CAP binding site: CAP binding activates transcription in the presence of cAMP. E. coli catabolite activator protein
   6940..6970    +  promoter       lac promoter: promoter for the E. coli lac operon
   6978..6994    +  protein_bind   lac operator: The lac repressor binds to the lac operator to inhibit transcription in E. coli. This inhibition can be relieved by adding lactose or isopropyl-β-D-thiogalactopyranoside (IPTG). lac repressor encoded by lacI
   7039..7057    +  promoter       T3 promoter: promoter for bacteriophage T3 RNA polymerase
   7085..7311    +  promoter       RSV promoter: Rous sarcoma virus enhancer/promoter
   7312..7492    +  LTR            5' LTR (truncated): truncated 5' long terminal repeat (LTR) from HIV-1
   7539..7664    +  misc_feature   HIV-1 Ψ: packaging signal of human immunodeficiency virus type 1
   7648..8011    +  CDS            HIV-1 gag (fragment): gag protein from human immunodeficiency virus 1; gag
   8157..8390    +  misc_feature   RRE: The Rev response element (RRE) of HIV-1 allows for Rev-dependent mRNA export from the nucleus to the cytoplasm.
   8767..8867    +  CDS            Rev (fragment): human immunodeficiency virus 1 (HIV-1) Rev protein; rev; enhances nuclear export of unspliced and incompletely spliced viral mRNAs
   8917..5       +  promoter       U6 promoter (fragment) (across the origin): RNA polymerase III promoter for human U6 snRNA
   9091..130     +  enhancer       CMV enhancer (fragment) (across the origin): human cytomegalovirus immediate early enhancer; contains an 18-bp deletion relative to the standard CMV enhancer
>Addgene plasmid #236789 | MCUb-mVenus-pLJM | addgene full sequence | sequence record 469941 | Addgene NGS Result
TATGCCAAGTACGCCCCCTATTGACGTCAATGACGGTAAATGGCCCGCCTGGCATTATGCCCAGTACATG
ACCTTATGGGACTTTCCTACTTGGCAGTACATCTACGTATTAGTCATCGCTATTACCATGGTGATGCGGT
TTTGGCAGTACATCAATGGGCGTGGATAGCGGTTTGACTCACGGGGATTTCCAAGTCTCCACCCCATTGA
CGTCAATGGGAGTTTGTTTTGGCACCAAAATCAACGGGACTTTCCAAAATGTCGTAACAACTCCGCCCCA
TTGACGCAAATGGGCGGTAGGCGTGTACGGTGGGAGGTCTATATAAGCAGAGCTGGTTTAGTGAACCGTC
AGATCCGGCTAGCATGCTCCAGAGGGGCCTCTGGCCGTGGCGCACGCGGCTGCTGCCGACCCCTGGCACC
TGGCGCCCAGCGCGCCCGTGGCCGCTGCCGCCTCCGCCCCAGGTTTTGCGTGTGAAGCTGTGTGGAAATG
TGAAATACTACCAGTCACACCATTATAGTACCGTGGTGCCACCTGATGAAATAACAGTTAATTATAGACA
TGGCCTTCCCTTGGTAACACTTACCTTGCCATCTAGAAAAGAACGTTGTCAATTCGTAGTCAAACCAATG
TTGTCAACAGTTGGTTCATTCCTTCAGGACCTACAAAATGAAGATAAGGGTATCAAAACTGCAGCCATCT
TCACAGCAGATGGCAACATGATTTCAGCTTCTACCTTGATGGATATTTTGCTAATGAATGATTTTAAACT
TGTCATTAATAAAATAGCATATGATGTGCAGTGTCCAAAGAGAGAAAAACCAAGTAATGAGCACACTGCT
GAGATGGAACACATGAAATCTTTGGTTCACAGACTATTTACAATCTTGCATTTAGAAGAGTCTCAGAAAA
AGAGAGAGCACCATTTACTGGAGAAAATTGACCACCTGAAGGAACAGCTGCAGCCCCTTGAACAGGTGAA
AGCTGGAATAGAAGCTCATTCGGAAGCCAAAACCAGTGGACTCCTGTGGGCTGGATTGGCACTGCTGTCC
ATTCAGGGTGGGGCACTGGCCTGGCTCACGTGGTGGGTGTACTCCTGGGATATCATGGAGCCAGTTACAT
ACTTCATCACATTTGCAAATTCTATGGTCTTTTTTGCATACTTTATAGTCACTCGACAGGATTATACTTA
CTCAGCTGTTAAGAGTAGGCAATTTCTTCAGTTCTTCCACAAGAAATCAAAGCAACAGCACTTTGATGTG
CAGCAATACAACAAGTTAAAAGAAGACCTTGCTAAGGCTAAAGAATCCCTGAAACAGGCGCGTCATTCTC
TCTGTTTGCAAATGCAAGTAGAAGAACTCAATGAAAAGAATTCTTTAAACATTGGTGGGATATCAAATTC
TGCAGTCGACGGTACCAGCAAGGGCGAGGAGCTGTTCACCGGGGTGGTGCCCATCCTGGTCGAGCTGGAC
GGCGACGTAAACGGCCACAAGTTCAGCGTGTCCGGCGAGGGCGAGGGCGATGCCACCTACGGCAAGCTGA
CCCTGAAGCTCATCTGCACCACCGGCAAGCTGCCCGTGCCCTGGCCCACCCTCGTGACCACCCTCGGCTA
CGGCCTGCAGTGCTTCGCCCGCTACCCCGACCACATGAAGCAGCACGACTTCTTCAAGTCCGCCATGCCC
GAAGGCTACGTCCAGGAGCGCACCATCTTCTTCAAGGACGACGGCAACTACAAGACCCGCGCCGAGGTGA
AGTTCGAGGGCGACACCCTGGTGAACCGCATCGAGCTGAAGGGCATCGACTTCAAGGAGGACGGCAACAT
CCTGGGGCACAAGCTGGAGTACAACTACAACAGCCACAACGTCTATATCACCGCCGACAAGCAGAAGAAC
GGCATCAAGGCCAACTTCAAGATCCGCCACAACATCGAGGACGGCGGCGTGCAGCTCGCCGACCACTACC
AGCAGAACACCCCCATCGGCGACGGCCCCGTGCTGCTGCCCGACAACCACTACCTGAGCTACCAGTCCAA
GCTGAGCAAAGACCCCAACGAGAAGCGCGATCACATGGTCCTGCTGGAGTTCGTGACCGCCGCCGGGATC
ACTCTCGGCATGGACGAGCTGTACAAGTAAGGTACCGAATTCTCGACCTCGAGACAAATGGCAGTATTCA
TCCACAATTTTAAAAGAAAAGGGGGGATTGGGGGGTACAGTGCAGGGGAAAGAATAGTAGACATAATAGC
AACAGACATACAAACTAAAGAATTACAAAAACAAATTACAAAAATTCAAAATTTTCGGGTTTATTACAGG
GACAGCAGAGATCCACTTTGGCCGCGGCTCGAGGGGGTTGGGGTTGCGCCTTTTCCAAGGCAGCCCTGGG
TTTGCGCAGGGACGCGGCTGCTCTGGGCGTGGTTCCGGGAAACGCAGCGGCGCCGACCCTGGGTCTCGCA
CATTCTTCACGTCCGTTCGCAGCGTCACCCGGATCTTCGCCGCTACCCTTGTGGGCCCCCCGGCGACGCT
TCCTGCTCCGCCCCTAAGTCGGGAAGGTTCCTTGCGGTTCGCGGCGTGCCGGACGTGACAAACGGAAGCC
GCACGTCTCACTAGTACCCTCGCAGACGGACAGCGCCAGGGAGCAATGGCAGCGCGCCGACCGCGATGGG
CTGTGGCCAATAGCGGCTGCTCAGCAGGGCGCGCCGAGAGCAGCGGCCGGGAAGGGGCGGTGCGGGAGGC
GGGGTGTGGGGCGGTAGTGTGGGCCCTGTTCCTGCCCGCGCGGTGTTCCGCATTCTGCAAGCCTCCGGAG
CGCACGTCGGCAGTCGGCTCCCTCGTTGACCGAATCACCGACCTCTCTCCCCAGGGGGATCCACCGGAGC
TTACCATGACCGAGTACAAGCCCACGGTGCGCCTCGCCACCCGCGACGACGTCCCCAGGGCCGTACGCAC
CCTCGCCGCCGCGTTCGCCGACTACCCCGCCACGCGCCACACCGTCGATCCGGACCGCCACATCGAGCGG
GTCACCGAGCTGCAAGAACTCTTCCTCACGCGCGTCGGGCTCGACATCGGCAAGGTGTGGGTCGCGGACG
ACGGCGCCGCGGTGGCGGTCTGGACCACGCCGGAGAGCGTCGAAGCGGGGGCGGTGTTCGCCGAGATCGG
CCCGCGCATGGCCGAGTTGAGCGGTTCCCGGCTGGCCGCGCAGCAACAGATGGAAGGCCTCCTGGCGCCG
CACCGGCCCAAGGAGCCCGCGTGGTTCCTGGCCACCGTCGGCGTCTCGCCCGACCACCAGGGCAAGGGTC
TGGGCAGCGCCGTCGTGCTCCCCGGAGTGGAGGCGGCCGAGCGCGCCGGGGTGCCCGCCTTCCTGGAGAC
CTCCGCGCCCCGCAACCTCCCCTTCTACGAGCGGCTCGGCTTCACCGTCACCGCCGACGTCGAGGTGCCC
GAAGGACCGCGCACCTGGTGCATGACCCGCAAGCCCGGTGCCTGACGCCCGCCCCACGACCCGCAGCGCC
CGACCGAAAGGAGCGCACGACCCCATGCATCGGTACCTTTAAGACCAATGACTTACAAGGCAGCTGTAGA
TCTTAGCCACTTTTTAAAAGAAAAGGGGGGACTGGAAGGGCTAATTCACTCCCAACGAAGACAAGATCTG
CTTTTTGCTTGTACTGGGTCTCTCTGGTTAGACCAGATCTGAGCCTGGGAGCTCTCTGGCTAACTAGGGA
ACCCACTGCTTAAGCCTCAATAAAGCTTGCCTTGAGTGCTTCAAGTAGTGTGTGCCCGTCTGTTGTGTGA
CTCTGGTAACTAGAGATCCCTCAGACCCTTTTAGTCAGTGTGGAAAATCTCTAGCAGTAGTAGTTCATGT
CATCTTATTATTCAGTATTTATAACTTGCAAAGAAATGAATATCAGAGAGTGAGAGGAACTTGTTTATTG
CAGCTTATAATGGTTACAAATAAAGCAATAGCATCACAAATTTCACAAATAAAGCATTTTTTTCACTGCA
TTCTAGTTGTGGTTTGTCCAAACTCATCAATGTATCTTATCATGTCTGGCTCTAGCTATCCCGCCCCTAA
CTCCGCCCATCCCGCCCCTAACTCCGCCCAGTTCCGCCCATTCTCCGCCCCATGGCTGACTAATTTTTTT
TATTTATGCAGAGGCCGAGGCCGCCTCGGCCTCTGAGCTATTCCAGAAGTAGTGAGGAGGCTTTTTTGGA
GGCCTAGGGACGTACCCAATTCGCCCTATAGTGAGTCGTATTACGCGCGCTCACTGGCCGTCGTTTTACA
ACGTCGTGACTGGGAAAACCCTGGCGTTACCCAACTTAATCGCCTTGCAGCACATCCCCCTTTCGCCAGC
TGGCGTAATAGCGAAGAGGCCCGCACCGATCGCCCTTCCCAACAGTTGCGCAGCCTGAATGGCGAATGGG
[124 nt withheld, positions 4411-4534]
C
[91 nt withheld, positions 4536-4626]
A
[49 nt withheld, positions 4628-4676]
CCTTTGACGTTGGAGTCCACGTTCTTT
[37 nt withheld, positions 4704-4740]
ACCCTATCTCGGTCTATTCTTTTGATTTATAAGGGATTTTGCCGATTTCGGCCTATTGGTTAAAAAATGA
GCTGATTTAACAAAAATTTAACGCGAATTTTAACAAAATATTAACGCTTACAATTTAGGTGGCACTTTTC
GGGGAAATGTGCGCGGAACCCCTATTTGTTTATTTTTCTAAATACATTCAAATATGTATCCGCTCATGAG
ACAATAACCCTGATAAATGCTTCAATAATATTGAAAAAGGAAGAGTATGAGTATTCAACATTTCCGTGTC
GCCCTTATTCCCTTTTTTGCGGCATTTTGCCTTCCTGTTTTTGCTCACCCAGAAACGCTGGTGAAAGTAA
AAGATGCTGAAGATCAGTTGGGTGCACGAGTGGGTTACATCGAACTGGATCTCAACAGCGGTAAGATCCT
TGAGAGTTTTCGCCCCGAAGAACGTTTTCCAATGATGAGCACTTTTAAAGTTCTGCTATGTGGCGCGGTA
TTATCCCGTATTGACGCCGGGCAAGAGCAACTCGGTCGCCGCATACACTATTCTCAGAATGACTTGGTTG
AGTACTCACCAGTCACAGAAAAGCATCTTACGGATGGCATGACAGTAAGAGAATTATGCAGTGCTGCCAT
AACCATGAGTGATAACACTGCGGCCAACTTACTTCTGACAACGATCGGAGGACCGAAGGAGCTAACCGCT
TTTTTGCACAACATGGGGGATCATGTAACTCGCCTTGATCGTTGGGAACCGGAGCTGAATGAAGCCATAC
CAAACGACGAGCGTGACACCACGATGCCTGTAGCAATGGCAACAACGTTGCGCAAACTATTAACTGGCGA
ACTACTTACTCTAGCTTCCCGGCAACAATTAATAGACTGGATGGAGGCGGATAAAGTTGCAGGACCACTT
CTGCGCTCGGCCCTTCCGGCTGGCTGGTTTATTGCTGATAAATCTGGAGCCGGTGAGCGTGGGTCTCGCG
GTATCATTGCAGCACTGGGGCCAGATGGTAAGCCCTCCCGTATCGTAGTTATCTACACGACGGGGAGTCA
GGCAACTATGGATGAACGAAATAGACAGATCGCTGAGATAGGTGCCTCACTGATTAAGCATTGGTAACTG
TCAGACCAAGTTTACTCATATATACTTTAGATTGATTTAAAACTTCATTTTTAATTTAAAAGGATCTAGG
TGAAGATCCTTTTTGATAATCTCATGACCAAAATCCCTTAACGTGAGTTTTCGTTCCACTGAGCGTCAGA
CCCCGTAGAAAAGATCAAAGGATCTTCTTGAGATCCTTTTTTTCTGCGCGTAATCTGCTGCTTGCAAACA
AAAAAACCACCGCTACCAGCGGTGGTTTGTTTGCCGGATCAAGAGCTACCAACTCTTTTTCCGAAGGTAA
CTGGCTTCAGCAGAGCGCAGATACCAAATACTGTTCTTCTAGTGTAGCCGTAGTTAGGCCACCACTTCAA
GAACTCTGTAGCACCGCCTACATACCTCGCTCTGCTAATCCTGTTACCAGTGGCTGCTGCCAGTGGCGAT
AAGTCGTGTCTTACCGGGTTGGACTCAAGACGATAGTTACCGGATAAGGCGCAGCGGTCGGGCTGAACGG
GGGGTTCGTGCACACAGCCCAGCTTGGAGCGAACGACCTACACCGAACTGAGATACCTACAGCGTGAGCT
ATGAGAAAGCGCCACGCTTCCCGAAGGGAGAAAGGCGGACAGGTATCCGGTAAGCGGCAGGGTCGGAACA
GGAGAGCGCACGAGGGAGCTTCCAGGGGGAAACGCCTGGTATCTTTATAGTCCTGTCGGGTTTCGCCACC
TCTGACTTGAGCGTCGATTTTTGTGATGCTCGTCAGGGGGGCGGAGCCTATGGAAAAACGCCAGCAACGC
GGCCTTTTTACGGTTCCTGGCCTTTTGCTGGCCTTTTGCTCACATGTTCTTTCCTGCGTTATCCCCTGAT
TCTGTGGATAACCGTATTACCGCCTTTGAGTGAGCTGATACCGCTCGCCGCAGCCGAACGACCGAGCGCA
GCGAGTCAGTGAGCGAGGAAGCGGAAGAGCGCCCAATACGCAAACCGCCTCTCCCCGCGCGTTGGCCGAT
TCATTAATGCAGCTGGCACGACAGGTTTCCCGACTGGAAAGCGGGCAGTGAGCGCAACGCAATTAATGTG
AGTTAGCTCACTCATTAGGCACCCCAGGCTTTACACTTTATGCTTCCGGCTCGTATGTTGTGTGGAATTG
TGAGCGGATAACAATTTCACACAGGAAACAGCTATGACCATGATTACGCCAAGCGCGCAATTAACCCTCA
CTAAAGGGAACAAAAGCTGGAGCTGCAAGCTTAATGTAGTCTTATGCAATACTCTTGTAGTCTTGCAACA
TGGTAACGATGAGTTAGCAACATGCCTTACAAGGAGAGAAAAAGCACCGTGCATGCCGATTGGTGGAAGT
AAGGTGGTACGATCGTGCCTTATTAGGAAGGCAACAGACGGGTCTGACATGGATTGGACGAACCACTGAA
TTGCCGCATTGCAGAGATATTGTATTTAAGTGCCTAGCTCGATACATAAACGGGTCTCTCTGGTTAGACC
AGATCTGAGCCTGGGAGCTCTCTGGCTAACTAGGGAACCCACTGCTTAAGCCTCAATAAAGCTTGCCTTG
AGTGCTTCAAGTAGTGTGTGCCCGTCTGTTGTGTGACTCTGGTAACTAGAGATCCCTCAGACCCTTTTAG
TCAGTGTGGAAAATCTCTAGCAGTGGCGCCCGAACAGGGACTTGAAAGCGAAAGGGAAACCAGAGGAGCT
CTCTCGACGCAGGACTCGGCTTGCTGAAGCGCGCACGGCAAGAGGCGAGGGGCGGCGACTGGTGAGTACG
CCAAAAATTTTGACTAGCGGAGGCTAGAAGGAGAGAGATGGGTGCGAGAGCGTCAGTATTAAGCGGGGGA
GAATTAGATCGCGATGGGAAAAAATTCGGTTAAGGCCAGGGGGAAAGAAAAAATATAAATTAAAACATAT
AGTATGGGCAAGCAGGGAGCTAGAACGATTCGCAGTTAATCCTGGCCTGTTAGAAACATCAGAAGGCTGT
AGACAAATACTGGGACAGCTACAACCATCCCTTCAGACAGGATCAGAAGAACTTAGATCATTATATAATA
CAGTAGCAACCCTCTATTGTGTGCATCAAAGGATAGAGATAAAAGACACCAAGGAAGCTTTAGACAAGAT
AGAGGAAGAGCAAAACAAAAGTAAGACCACCGCACAGCAAGCGGCCGCTGATCTTCAGACCTGGAGGAGG
AGATATGAGGGACAATTGGAGAAGTGAATTATATAAATATAAAGTAGTAAAAATTGAACCATTAGGAGTA
GCACCCACCAAGGCAAAGAGAAGAGTGGTGCAGAGAGAAAAAAGAGCAGTGGGAATAGGAGCTTTGTTCC
TTGGGTTCTTGGGAGCAGCAGGAAGCACTATGGGCGCAGCGTCAATGACGCTGACGGTACAGGCCAGACA
ATTATTGTCTGGTATAGTGCAGCAGCAGAACAATTTGCTGAGGGCTATTGAGGCGCAACAGCATCTGTTG
CAACTCACAGTCTGGGGCATCAAGCAGCTCCAGGCAAGAATCCTGGCTGTGGAAAGATACCTAAAGGATC
AACAGCTCCTGGGGATTTGGGGTTGCTCTGGAAAACTCATTTGCACCACTGCTGTGCCTTGGAATGCTAG
TTGGAGTAATAAATCTCTGGAACAGATTTGGAATCACACGACCTGGATGGAGTGGGACAGAGAAATTAAC
AATTACACAAGCTTAATACACTCCTTAATTGAAGAATCGCAAAACCAGCAAGAAAAGAATGAACAAGAAT
TATTGGAATTAGATAAATGGGCAAGTTTGTGGAATTGGTTTAACATAACAAATTGGCTGTGGTATATAAA
ATTATTCATAATGATAGTAGGAGGCTTGGTAGGTTTAAGAATAGTTTTTGCTGTACTTTCTATAGTGAAT
AGAGTTAGGCAGGGATATTCACCATTATCGTTTCAGACCCACCTCCCAACCCCGAGGGGACCCGACAGGC
CCGAAGGAATAGAAGAAGAAGGTGGAGAGAGAGACAGAGACAGATCCATTCGATTAGTGAACGGATCTCG
ACGGTATCGATCACGAGACTAGCCTCGAGCGGCCGCCCCCTTCACCGAGGGCCTATTTCCCATGATTCCT
TCATATTTGCATATACGATACAAGGCTGTTAGAGAGATAATTGGAATTAATTTGACTGTAAACACAAAGA
TATTAGTACAAAATACGTGACGTAGAAAGTAATAATTTCTTGGGTAGTTTGCAGTTTTAAAATTATGTTT
TAAAATGGACTATCA
